Addgene plasmid #149065: pGBW-m4046585
Purpose: Yeast Expression plasmid for SARS-CoV-2 N (nucleocapsid)
Depositing lab: Ginkgo Bioworks & Benjie Chen. Depositing organization: Ginkgo Bioworks.
Backbone
  Vector backbone: AmpR; 2u URA3
  Backbone size w/o insert (bp): 4078
  Vector type: Yeast Expression
  Selectable markers: URA3
Growth in bacteria
  Bacterial resistance: Ampicillin, 100 μg/mL
  Growth temperature: 37°C
  Growth strain: DH5alpha
  Copy number: High Copy
Gene/Insert
  Gene/Insert name: SARS-CoV-2 N (nucleocapsid) (alt names: nucleocapsid phosphoprotein; N protein)
  Species: S. cerevisiae (budding yeast); Severe acute respiratory syndrome coronavirus 2
  Insert size (bp): 1253
  Mutation: Saccharomyces cerevisiae recode 1
  Entrez Gene: N (a.k.a. GU280_gp10)
  Promoter: pGAL1
  Tag / fusion protein: Cleavable thrombin;MBP (C terminal on backbone)
  Cloning method: Unknown
Resource information
  A portion of this plasmid was derived from a plasmid made by: GinkgoBioworks
Depositor comments: NCBI Reference Sequence: YP_009724397.2. Created by gene synthesis with Not1 site. NGS used for QC was performed by Ginkgo and may not fully cover the entire plasmid.
How to cite: pGBW-m4046585 was a gift from Ginkgo Bioworks & Benjie Chen (Addgene plasmid # 149065 ; http://n2t.net/addgene:149065 ; RRID:Addgene_149065)
