[The description below was written by a language model from this plasmid's Addgene catalogue record and pLannotate feature annotations shown in this document.]
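Description:
pGBW-m4046585 is an episomal yeast expression plasmid for galactose-inducible production of the SARS-CoV-2 nucleocapsid (N) protein in Saccharomyces cerevisiae. It is a shuttle vector. In E. coli it replicates from a ColE1/pUC-type origin and is selected through an ampicillin resistance gene (β-lactamase), which the annotation places downstream of a cat promoter. In yeast it is maintained at high copy by the 2μ origin and selected by URA3, which complements uracil auxotrophy and can be counterselected with 5-FOA. Short phage and bacterial terminators (T3Te, T7Te, tonB) flank the bacterial modules and insulate them from read-through transcription. The feature table also calls a short rop sequence next to AmpR, although the catalogue lists the plasmid as high copy.

The expression cassette begins with the GAL1 promoter, which is regulated by Gal4 and induced by galactose. It drives an N open reading frame made by gene synthesis and recoded for S. cerevisiae codon usage, based on the NCBI reference protein for SARS-CoV-2 N. The N coding sequence is followed shortly by a fragment of E. coli malE, so the product is N with a C-terminal maltose-binding protein (MBP) tag. According to the record, the tag is supplied by the backbone and is joined through a thrombin-cleavable linker. The linker itself is not annotated separately in the feature table. A CYC1 terminator fragment ends the transcript. MBP can aid solubility, allows amylose-affinity purification, and can be removed by thrombin cleavage. The plasmid therefore suits inducible expression and purification of recombinant nucleocapsid from yeast, though the record states no purpose beyond yeast expression. The depositor notes that its own sequencing quality control may not cover the entire plasmid.
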