Features (pLannotate 1.2.2; 14 found; start..end, strand, type, name):
     16..457     +  promoter       GAL1 promoter: S. cerevisiae GAL1; inducible promoter, regulated by Gal4
    469..1725    +  CDS            N: NCAP_SARS2 - Experimental evidence at protein level: Swiss-Prot protein existence level 1. Packages the positive strand viral genome RNA into a helical ribonucleocapsid (RNP) and plays a fundamental role during virion assembly through its interactions with the viral genome and membrane protein M. Plays an important role in enhancing the efficiency of subgenomic viral RNA transcription as well as viral replication (By similarity). May modulate transforming growth factor-beta signaling by binding host smad3 (By similarity). From Severe acute respiratory syndrome coronavirus 2 (2019-nCoV) (SARS-C
   1741..2841    +  CDS            malE (fragment): MALE_ECO57 - Experimental evidence at protein level: Swiss-Prot protein existence level 1. Part of the ABC transporter complex MalEFGK involved in maltose/maltodextrin import. Binds maltose and higher maltodextrins. From Escherichia coli O157:H7.
   2870..3042    +  terminator     CYC1 terminator (fragment): S. cerevisiae CYC1; transcription terminator for CYC1
   3078..3254    +  promoter       URA3 promoter (fragment): S. cerevisiae URA3
   3255..4058    +  CDS            URA3: orotidine-5'-phosphate decarboxylase, required for uracil biosynthesis; S. cerevisiae URA3; yeast auxotrophic marker, counterselectable with 5-fluoroorotic acid (5-FOA)
   4141..5123    -  rep_origin     2μ ori: yeast 2μ plasmid origin of replication
   5201..5230    +  terminator     T3Te terminator: phage T3 early transcription terminator
   5252..5839    +  rep_origin     ori: high-copy-number ColE1/pMB1/pBR322/pUC origin of replication
   5851..5878    -  terminator     T7Te terminator: phage T7 early transcription terminator
   5902..6093    -  CDS            rop: Rop protein, which maintains plasmids at low copy number; rop
   6094..6954    -  CDS            AmpR: β-lactamase; bla; confers resistance to ampicillin, carbenicillin, and related antibiotics
   6955..7057    -  promoter       cat promoter: promoter of the E. coli cat gene encoding chloramphenicol acetyltransferase
   7058..7089    -  terminator     tonB terminator: bidirectional E. coli tonB-P14 transcription terminator
>Addgene plasmid #149065 | pGBW-m4046585 | addgene full sequence | sequence record 296252 | Addgene NGS Result
TGCTATATTGAAGTACGGATTAGAAGCCGCCGAGCGGGCGACAGCCCTCCGACGGAAGACTCTCCTCCGT
GCGTCCTCGTCTTCACCGGTCGCGTTCCTGAAACGCAGATGTGCCTCGCGCCGCACTGCTCCGAACAATA
AAGATTCTACAATACTAGCTTTTATGGTTATGAAGAGGAAAAATTGGCAGTAACCTGGCCCCACAAACCT
TCAAATTAACGAATCAAATTAACAACCATAGGATGATAATGCGATTAGTTTTTTAGCCTTATTTCTGGGG
TAATTAATCAGCGAAGCGATGATTTTTGATCTATTAACAGATATATAAATGGAAAAGCTGCATAACCACT
TTAACTAATACTTTCAACATTTTCAGTTTGTATTACTTCTTATTCAAATGTCATAAAAGTATCAACAAAA
AATTGTTAATATACCTCTATACTTTAACGTCAAGGAGAAAAAACTATAATGTCTGATAATGGCCCACAGA
ACCAACGTAACGCACCTAGAATCACCTTCGGTGGTCCATCCGACAGCACTGGTTCAAATCAAAACGGAGA
GAGATCGGGTGCCCGGAGTAAGCAAAGGCGCCCCCAAGGTCTACCGAATAACACAGCTTCTTGGTTTACT
GCTCTTACGCAACACGGTAAAGAAGACTTGAAGTTCCCAAGAGGTCAAGGGGTTCCAATTAACACCAACT
CCTCTCCAGATGATCAAATAGGTTACTATAGAAGAGCTACTAGACGTATTAGGGGTGGGGACGGCAAAAT
GAAGGATTTATCTCCTAGATGGTACTTTTATTACTTGGGTACCGGTCCAGAAGCTGGATTGCCTTACGGT
GCCAATAAGGACGGTATCATTTGGGTAGCAACTGAAGGTGCTTTAAATACCCCAAAGGACCATATCGGTA
CTAGAAACCCTGCTAATAACGCTGCCATTGTCTTGCAATTACCACAGGGGACAACGTTGCCAAAGGGTTT
CTACGCCGAAGGATCCAGAGGTGGCTCGCAAGCTTCTAGTAGATCATCCTCTCGCAGCAGAAACTCATCT
CGTAACTCCACACCAGGTAGTTCGAGAGGTACCTCTCCAGCGAGAATGGCTGGTAACGGTGGTGATGCAG
CTCTGGCGTTGCTGCTACTCGACAGATTGAATCAATTGGAATCCAAAATGTCTGGTAAGGGTCAACAACA
ACAGGGTCAGACTGTGACTAAGAAGTCTGCTGCTGAAGCTTCCAAAAAGCCCCGTCAAAAGAGAACCGCC
ACCAAGGCCTATAATGTCACTCAAGCTTTCGGAAGAAGAGGTCCAGAGCAAACGCAAGGTAACTTTGGAG
ATCAAGAATTGATCCGGCAGGGTACCGATTATAAACACTGGCCCCAAATTGCTCAATTCGCGCCAAGCGC
CTCAGCTTTTTTCGGCATGTCAAGAATAGGTATGGAAGTTACTCCATCTGGGACTTGGTTAACTTACACT
GGTGCAATCAAGTTGGACGATAAAGACCCAAATTTTAAAGACCAAGTTATTCTACTCAACAAGCATATAG
ATGCTTACAAAACCTTCCCGCCTACAGAACCCAAGAAAGATAAAAAGAAGAAGGCTGACGAGACACAAGC
ATTGCCTCAGCGTCAAAAGAAACAACAAACTGTCACCTTGTTACCAGCAGCTGATCTTGATGATTTCTCT
AAGCAATTGCAACAATCCATGTCGTCCGCCGACTCTACTCAAGCGCTCGTGCCGAGAGGTTCTAAAATCG
AGGAAGGTAAGCTAGTCATTTGGATAAATGGAGATAAGGGTTACAACGGTTTGGCAGAAGTAGGCAAGAA
ATTTGAAAAGGACACAGGTATCAAGGTGACGGTTGAACATCCAGACAAGTTAGAAGAAAAATTCCCTCAA
GTTGCTGCTACTGGTGATGGTCCCGACATTATTTTCTGGGCCCACGATCGTTTTGGTGGATATGCTCAGT
CAGGTTTGCTGGCTGAGATCACCCCAGACAAGGCCTTCCAAGATAAATTGTACCCATTCACTTGGGATGC
TGTCAGATACAACGGTAAGCTTATAGCATATCCAATTGCTGTTGAAGCCTTATCGTTGATCTACAATAAG
GACTTGTTACCTAACCCACCAAAGACATGGGAAGAAATTCCAGCTTTGGATAAAGAGCTAAAGGCCAAGG
GAAAAAGCGCTTTGATGTTTAACTTACAAGAACCTTATTTCACCTGGCCATTAATCGCTGCTGACGGTGG
TTACGCATTTAAATACGAAAACGGTAAGTATGACATTAAGGATGTCGGCGTTGATAATGCTGGTGCAAAG
GCTGGTTTGACCTTCTTGGTTGATTTAATAAAGAATAAACACATGAACGCTGACACTGACTACTCTATCG
CCGAAGCCGCTTTCAACAAGGGTGAAACTGCTATGACCATAAATGGTCCATGGGCCTGGAGTAACATTGA
TACTTCTAAAGTAAACTATGGTGTCACTGTTTTGCCTACATTCAAAGGCCAACCATCCAAGCCCTTTGTC
GGTGTTCTATCCGCTGGCATCAATGCTGCTTCTCCAAACAAGGAGCTAGCTAAAGAATTTTTGGAAAATT
ACTTGTTAACTGACGAAGGTTTGGAGGCCGTTAACAAGGACAAGCCATTGGGTGCTGTCGCTTTGAAATC
TTACGAAGAAGAATTGGCTAAGGATCCCAGAATTGCCGCTACCATGGAGAACGCCCAAAAGGGTGAAATT
ATGCCAAACATCCCACAAATGTCAGCCTTCTGGTACGCAGTTAGGACTGCCGTGATTAATGCTGCTTCCG
GTAGACAAACCGTCGACGAAGCATTAAAAGATGCTCAAACGTAAACAGGCCCCTTTTCCTTTGTCGATAT
CATGTAATTAGTTATGTCACGCTTACATTCACGCCCTCCTCCCACATCCGCTCTAACCGAAAAGGAAGGA
GTTAGACAACCTGAAGTCTAGGTCCCTATTTATTTTTTTTAATAGTTATGTTAGTATTAAGAACGTTATT
TATATTTCAAATTTTTCTTTTTTTTCTGTACAAAGCGGCCGCCGAACCACTAGTGCACTGCAGTACACGG
TTTCCTTGAAATTTTTTTGATTCGGTAATCTCCGAACAGAAGGAAGAACGAAGGAAGGAGCACAGACTTA
GATTGGTATATATACGCATATGTAGTGTTGAAGAAACATGAAATTGCCCAGTATTCTTAACCCAACTGCA
CAGAACAAAAACGTGCAGGAAACGAAGATAAATCATGTCGAAAGCTACATATAAGGAACGTGCTGCTACT
CATCCTAGTCCTGTTGCTGCCAAGCTATTTAATATCATGCACGAAAAGCAAACAAACTTGTGTGCTTCAT
TGGATGTTCGTACCACCAAGGAATTACTGGAGTTAGTTGAAGCATTAGGTCCCAAAATTTGTTTACTAAA
AACACATGTGGATATCTTGACTGATTTTTCCATGGAGGGCACAGTTAAGCCGCTAAAGGCATTATCCGCC
AAGTACAATTTTTTACTCTTCGAGGACAGAAAATTTGCTGACATTGGTAATACAGTCAAATTGCAGTACT
CTGCGGGTGTATACAGAATAGCAGAATGGGCAGACATTACGAATGCACACGGTGTGGTGGGCCCAGGTAT
TGTTAGCGGTTTGAAGCAGGCGGCAGAAGAAGTAACAAAGGAACCTAGAGGCCTTTTGATGTTAGCAGAA
TTGTCATGCAAGGGCTCCCTATCTACTGGAGAATATACTAAGGGTACTGTTGACATTGCGAAGAGCGACA
AAGATTTTGTTATCGGCTTTATTGCTCAAAGAGACATGGGTGGAAGAGATGAAGGTTACGATTGGTTGAT
TATGACACCCGGTGTGGGTTTAGATGACAAGGGAGATGCATTGGGTCAACAGTATAGAACCGTGGATGAT
GTGGTTTCTACAGGATCTGACATTATTATTGTTGGAAGAGGACTATTTGCAAAGGGAAGGGATGCTAAGG
TAGAGGGTGAACGTTACAGAAAAGCAGGCTGGGAAGCATATTTGAGAAGATGCGGCCAGCAAAACTAAAA
AACTGTATTATAAGTAAATGCATGTATACTAAACTCACAAATTAGAGCTTCAATTTAATTATATCAGTTA
TTACCCGAGTAACGAAGCATCTGTGCTTCATTTTGTAGAACAAAAATGCAACGCGAGAGCGCTAATTTTT
CAAACAAAGAATCTGAGCTGCATTTTTACAGAACAGAAATGCAACGCGAAAGCGCTATTTTACCAACGAA
GAATCTGTGCTTCATTTTTGTAAAACAAAAATGCAACGCGAGAGCGCTAATTTTTCAAACAAAGAATCTG
AGCTGCATTTTTACAGAACAGAAATGCAACGCGAGAGCGCTATTTTACCAACAAAGAATCTATACTTCTT
TTTTGTTCTACAAAAATGCATCCCGAGAGCGCTATTTTTCTAACAAAGCATCTTAGATTACTTTTTTTCT
CCTTTGTGCGCTCTATAATGCAGTCTCTTGATAACTTTTTGCACTGTAGGTCCGTTAAGGTTAGAAGAAG
GCTACTTTGGTGTCTATTTTCTCTTCCATAAAAAAAGCCTGACTCCACTTCCCGCGTTTACTGATTACTA
GCGAAGCTGCGGGTGCATTTTTTCAAGATAAAGGCATCCCCGATTATATTCTATACCGATGTGGATTGCG
CATACTTTGTGAACAGAAAGTGATAGCGTTGATGATTCTTCATTGGTCAGAAAATTATGAACGGTTTCTT
CTATTTTGTCTCTATATACTACGTATAGGAAATGTTTACATTTTCGTATTGTTTTCGATTCACTCTATGA
ATAGTTCTTACTACAATTTTTTTGTCTAAAGAGTAATACTAGAGATAAACATAAAAAATGTAGAGGTCGA
GTTTAGATGCAAGTTCAAGGAGCGAAAGGTGGATGGGTAGGTTATATAGGGATATAGCACAGAGATATAT
AGCAAAGAGATACTTTTGAGCAATGTTTGTGGAAGCGGTATTCGCAATATTTTAGTAGCTCGTTACAGTC
CGGTGCGTTTTTGGTTTTTTGAAAGTGCGTCATCAGAGCGCTTTTGGTTTTCAAAAGCGCTCTGAAGTTC
CTATACTTTCTAGCTAGAGAATAGGAACTTCCCGAGCGGCCGCGTGTTACAAGCTTGACTCCAGCGTAAC
TGGACTGCAATCAACTCACTGGCTCACCTTCACGGGTGGGCCTTTCTTCGGTAGAAAATCAAAGGATCTT
CTTGAGATCCTTTTTTTCTGCGCGTAATCTGCTGCTTGCAAACAAAAAAACCACCGCTACCAGCGGTGGT
TTGTTTGCCGGATCAAGAGCTACCAACTCTTTTTCCGAGGTAACTGGCTTCAGCAGAGCGCAGATACCAA
ATACTGTTCTTCTAGTGTAGCCGTAGTTAGGCCACCACTTCAAGAACTCTGTAGCACCGCCTACATACCT
CGCTCTGCTAATCCTGTTACCAGTGGCTGCTGCCAGTGGCGATAAGTCGTGTCTTACCGGGTTGGACTCA
AGACGATAGTTACCGGATAAGGCGCAGCGGTCGGGCTGAACGGGGGGTTCGTGCACACAGCCCAGCTTGG
AGCGAACGACCTACACCGAACTGAGATACCTACAGCGTGAGCTATGAGAAAGCGCCACGCTTCCCGAAGG
GAGAAAGGCGGACAGGTATCCGGTAAGCGGCAGGGTCGGAACAGGAGAGCGCACGAGGGAGCTTCCAGGG
GTAAACGCCTGGTATCTTTATAGTCCTGTCGGGTTTCGCCACCTCTGACTTGAGCATCGATTTTTGTGAT
GCTCGTCAGGGGGGCGGAGCCTATGGAAAAACGCCAGCAACGCAGAAAGGCCCACCCGAAGGTGAGCCAG
GTGATTACATTTGGGCCCTCATCAGAGGTTTTCACCGTCATCACCGAAACGCGCGAGGCAGCTGCGGTAA
AGCTCATCAGCGTGGTCGTGAAGCGATTCACAGATGTCTGCCTGTTCATCCGCGTCCAGCTCGTTGAGTT
TCTCCAGAAGCGTTAATGTCTGGCTTCTGATAAAGCGGGCCATGTTAAGGGCGGTTTTTTCCTGTTTGGT
CACTTACCAATGCTTAATCAGTGAGGCACCTATCTCAGCGATCTGTCTATTTCGTTCATCCATAGTTGCC
TGACTCCCCGTCGTGTAGATAACTACGATGCGGGAGGGCTTACCATCTGGCCCCAGTGCTGCAATGATAC
CGCGAGACCCACGCTCACCGGCTCCAGATTTATCAGCAATAAACCAGCCAGCCGGGAGGGCCGAGCGCAG
AAGTGATCCTGCAACTTTATCCGCCTCCATCCAGTCTATTAATTGTTGCCGGGAAGCTAGAGTAAGTAGT
TCGCCAGTTAATAGTTTGCGCAACGTTGTTGCCATTGCTACAGGCATCGTGGTGTCACGCTCGTCGTTTG
GTATGGCTTCATTCAGCTCCGGTTCCCAACGATCAAGGCGAGTTACATGATCCCCCATGTTGTGCAAAAA
AGCGGTTAGCTCCTTCGGTCCTCCGATCGTTGCCAGAAGTAAGTTGGCCGCAGTGTTATCACTCATGGTT
ATGGCAGCACTGCATAATTCTCTTACTGTCATGCCATCCGTGAGATGCTTTTCTGTGACTGGTGAGTACT
CAACCAAGTCATTCTGAGAATAGTGTATGCGGCGACCGAGTTGCTCTTGCCCGGCGTCAATACGGGATAA
TACCGCGCCACATAGCAGAACTTTAAAAGTGCTCATCATTGGAAAACGTTCTTCGGGGCGTAAACTCTCA
AGGATCTTACCGCTGTTGAGATCCAGTTCGATGTAACCCACTCGTGCACCCAACTGATCTTCAGCATCTT
TTACTTTCACCAGCGTTTCTGGGTGAGCAAAAACAGGAAGGCAAAATGCCGCAAAAAAGGGAATAAGGGC
GACACGGAAATGTTGAATACTCATTTTAGCTTCCTTAGCTCCTGAAAATCTCGATAACTCAAAAAATACG
CCCGGTAGTGATCTTATTTCATTATGGTGAAAGTTGGAACCTCTTACGTGCCGATCAAGTCAAAAGCCTC
CGGTCGGAGGCTTTTGACTTTCTGCTATGGAGGTCAGGTATGATTTAAATGGTCAGTTAGAGCGGCCGCT
